>Addgene plasmid #190821 | pET24a-ncOGT-FL | addgene full sequence | sequence record 379184 | Addgene NGS Result
TGGCGAATGGG
[124 nt withheld, positions 12-135]
C
[91 nt withheld, positions 137-227]
A
[49 nt withheld, positions 229-277]
CCTTTGACGTTGGAGTCCACGTTCTTT
[37 nt withheld, positions 305-341]
ACCCTATCTCGGTCTATTCTTTTGATTTATAAGGGATTTTGCCGATTTCGGCCTATTGGTTAAAAAATGA
GCTGATTTAACAAAAATTTAACGCGAATTTTAACAAAATATTAACGCTTACAATTTAGGTGGCACTTTTC
GGGGAAATGTGCGCGGAACCCCTATTTGTTTATTTTTCTAAATACATTCAAATATGTATCCGCTCATGAA
TTAATTCTTAGAAAAACTCATCGAGCATCAAATGAAACTGCAATTTATTCATATCAGGATTATCAATACC
ATATTTTTGAAAAAGCCGTTTCTGTAATGAAGGAGAAAACTCACCGAGGCAGTTCCATAGGATGGCAAGA
TCCTGGTATCGGTCTGCGATTCCGACTCGTCCAACATCAATACAACCTATTAATTTCCCCTCGTCAAAAA
TAAGGTTATCAAGTGAGAAATCACCATGAGTGACGACTGAATCCGGTGAGAATGGCAAAAGTTTATGCAT
TTCTTTCCAGACTTGTTCAACAGGCCAGCCATTACGCTCGTCATCAAAATCACTCGCATCAACCAAACCG
TTATTCATTCGTGATTGCGCCTGAGCGAGACGAAATACGCGATCGCTGTTAAAAGGACAATTACAAACAG
GAATCGAATGCAACCGGCGCAGGAACACTGCCAGCGCATCAACAATATTTTCACCTGAATCAGGATATTC
TTCTAATACCTGGAATGCTGTTTTCCCGGGGATCGCAGTGGTGAGTAACCATGCATCATCAGGAGTACGG
ATAAAATGCTTGATGGTCGGAAGAGGCATAAATTCCGTCAGCCAGTTTAGTCTGACCATCTCATCTGTAA
CATCATTGGCAACGCTACCTTTGCCATGTTTCAGAAACAACTCTGGCGCATCGGGCTTCCCATACAATCG
ATAGATTGTCGCACCTGATTGCCCGACATTATCGCGAGCCCATTTATACCCATATAAATCAGCATCCATG
TTGGAATTTAATCGCGGCCTAGAGCAAGACGTTTCCCGTTGAATATGGCTCATAACACCCCTTGTATTAC
TGTTTATGTAAGCAGACAGTTTTATTGTTCATGACCAAAATCCCTTAACGTGAGTTTTCGTTCCACTGAG
CGTCAGACCCCGTAGAAAAGATCAAAGGATCTTCTTGAGATCCTTTTTTTCTGCGCGTAATCTGCTGCTT
GCAAACAAAAAAACCACCGCTACCAGCGGTGGTTTGTTTGCCGGATCAAGAGCTACCAACTCTTTTTCCG
AAGGTAACTGGCTTCAGCAGAGCGCAGATACCAAATACTGTCCTTCTAGTGTAGCCGTAGTTAGGCCACC
ACTTCAAGAACTCTGTAGCACCGCCTACATACCTCGCTCTGCTAATCCTGTTACCAGTGGCTGCTGCCAG
TGGCGATAAGTCGTGTCTTACCGGGTTGGACTCAAGACGATAGTTACCGGATAAGGCGCAGCGGTCGGGC
TGAACGGGGGGTTCGTGCACACAGCCCAGCTTGGAGCGAACGACCTACACCGAACTGAGATACCTACAGC
GTGAGCTATGAGAAAGCGCCACGCTTCCCGAAGGGAGAAAGGCGGACAGGTATCCGGTAAGCGGCAGGGT
CGGAACAGGAGAGCGCACGAGGGAGCTTCCAGGGGGAAACGCCTGGTATCTTTATAGTCCTGTCGGGTTT
CGCCACCTCTGACTTGAGCGTCGATTTTTGTGATGCTCGTCAGGGGGGCGGAGCCTATGGAAAAACGCCA
GCAACGCGGCCTTTTTACGGTTCCTGGCCTTTTGCTGGCCTTTTGCTCACATGTTCTTTCCTGCGTTATC
CCCTGATTCTGTGGATAACCGTATTACCGCCTTTGAGTGAGCTGATACCGCTCGCCGCAGCCGAACGACC
GAGCGCAGCGAGTCAGTGAGCGAGGAAGCGGAAGAGCGCCTGATGCGGTATTTTCTCCTTACGCATCTGT
GCGGTATTTCACACCGCAATGGTGCACTCTCAGTACAATCTGCTCTGATGCCGCATAGTTAAGCCAGTAT
ACACTCCGCTATCGCTACGTGACTGGGTCATGGCTGCGCCCCGACACCCGCCAACACCCGCTGACGCGCC
CTGACGGGCTTGTCTGCTCCCGGCATCCGCTTACAGACAAGCTGTGACCGTCTCCGGGAGCTGCATGTGT
CAGAGGTTTTCACCGTCATCACCGAAACGCGCGAGGCAGCTGCGGTAAAGCTCATCAGCGTGGTCGTGAA
GCGATTCACAGATGTCTGCCTGTTCATCCGCGTCCAGCTCGTTGAGTTTCTCCAGAAGCGTTAATGTCTG
GCTTCTGATAAAGCGGGCCATGTTAAGGGCGGTTTTTTCCTGTTTGGTCACTGATGCCTCCGTGTAAGGG
GGATTTCTGTTCATGGGGGTAATGATACCGATGAAACGAGAGAGGATGCTCACGATACGGGTTACTGATG
ATGAACATGCCCGGTTACTGGAACGTTGTGAGGGTAAACAACTGGCGGTATGGATGCGGCGGGACCAGAG
AAAAATCACTCAGGGTCAATGCCAGCGCTTCGTTAATACAGATGTAGGTGTTCCACAGGGTAGCCAGCAG
CATCCTGCGATGCAGATCCGGAACATAATGGTGCAGGGCGCTGACTTCCGCGTTTCCAGACTTTACGAAA
CACGGAAACCGAAGACCATTCATGTTGTTGCTCAGGTCGCAGACGTTTTGCAGCAGCAGTCGCTTCACGT
TCGCTCGCGTATCGGTGATTCATTCTGCTAACCAGTAAGGCAACCCCGCCAGCCTAGCCGGGTCCTCAAC
GACAGGAGCACGATCATGCGCACCCGTGGGGCCGCCATGCCGGCGATAATGGCCTGCTTCTCGCCGAAAC
GTTTGGTGGCGGGACCAGTGACGAAGGCTTGAGCGAGGGCGTGCAAGATTCCGAATACCGCAAGCGACAG
GCCGATCATCGTCGCGCTCCAGCGAAAGCGGTCCTCGCCGAAAATGACCCAGAGCGCTGCCGGCACCTGT
CCTACGAGTTGCATGATAAAGAAGACAGTCATAAGTGCGGCGACGATAGTCATGCCCCGCGCCCACCGGA
AGGAGCTGACTGGGTTGAAGGCTCTCAAGGGCATCGGTCGAGATCCCGGTGCCTAATGAGTGAGCTAACT
TACATTAATTGCGTTGCGCTCACTGCCCGCTTTCCAGTCGGGAAACCTGTCGTGCCAGCTGCATTAATGA
ATCGGCCAACGCGCGGGGAGAGGCGGTTTGCGTATTGGGCGCCAGGGTGGTTTTTCTTTTCACCAGTGAG
ACGGGCAACAGCTGATTGCCCTTCACCGCCTGGCCCTGAGAGAGTTGCAGCAAGCGGTCCACGCTGGTTT
GCCCCAGCAGGCGAAAATCCTGTTTGATGGTGGTTAACGGCGGGATATAACATGAGCTGTCTTCGGTATC
GTCGTATCCCACTACCGAGATATCCGCACCAACGCGCAGCCCGGACTCGGTAATGGCGCGCATTGCGCCC
AGCGCCATCTGATCGTTGGCAACCAGCATCGCAGTGGGAACGATGCCCTCATTCAGCATTTGCATGGTTT
GTTGAAAACCGGACATGGCACTCCAGTCGCCTTCCCGTTCCGCTATCGGCTGAATTTGATTGCGAGTGAG
ATATTTATGCCAGCCAGCCAGACGCAGACGCGCCGAGACAGAACTTAATGGGCCCGCTAACAGCGCGATT
TGCTGGTGACCCAATGCGACCAGATGCTCCACGCCCAGTCGCGTACCGTCTTCATGGGAGAAAATAATAC
TGTTGATGGGTGTCTGGTCAGAGACATCAAGAAATAACGCCGGAACATTAGTGCAGGCAGCTTCCACAGC
AATGGCATCCTGGTCATCCAGCGGATAGTTAATGATCAGCCCACTGACGCGTTGCGCGAGAAGATTGTGC
ACCGCCGCTTTACAGGCTTCGACGCCGCTTCGTTCTACCATCGACACCACCACGCTGGCACCCAGTTGAT
CGGCGCGAGATTTAATCGCCGCGACAATTTGCGACGGCGCGTGCAGGGCCAGACTGGAGGTGGCAACGCC
AATCAGCAACGACTGTTTGCCCGCCAGTTGTTGTGCCACGCGGTTGGGAATGTAATTCAGCTCCGCCATC
GCCGCTTCCACTTTTTCCCGCGTTTTCGCAGAAACGTGGCTGGCCTGGTTCACCACGCGGGAAACGGTCT
GATAAGAGACACCGGCATACTCTGCGACATCGTATAACGTTACTGGTTTCACATTCACCACCCTGAATTG
ACTCTCTTCCGGGCGCTATCATGCCATACCGCGAAAGGTTTTGCGCCATTCGATGGTGTCCGGGATCTCG
ACGCTCTCCCTTATGCGACTCCTGCATTAGGAAGCAGCCCAGTAGTAGGTTGAGGCCGTTGAGCACCGCC
GCCGCAAGGAATGGTGCATGCAAGGAGATGGCGCCCAACAGTCCCCCGGCCACGGGGCCTGCCACCATAC
CCACGCCGAAACAAGCGCTCATGAGCCCGAAGTGGCGAGCCCGATCTTCCCCATCGGTGATGTCGGCGAT
ATAGGCGCCAGCAACCGCACCTGTGGCGCCGGTGATGCCGGCCACGATGCGTCCGGCGTAGAGGATCGAG
ATCTCGATCCCGCGAAATTAATACGACTCACTATAGGGGAATTGTGAGCGGATAACAATTCCCCTCTAGA
AATAATTTTGTTTAACTTTAAGAAGGAGATATACATATGCACCACCATCATCATCATGCAAGCAGCGTTG
GTAATGTTGCAGATAGCACCGGTCTGGCAGAACTGGCACATCGTGAATATCAGGCAGGCGATTTTGAAGC
AGCAGAACGTCATTGTATGCAGCTGTGGCGTCAGGAACCGGATAATACAGGCGTGCTGCTGCTGCTGAGC
AGCATTCATTTTCAGTGTCGTCGTCTGGATCGTAGCGCACATTTTAGCACCCTGGCAATTAAACAGAATC
CGCTGCTGGCAGAAGCATATAGCAATCTGGGTAATGTGTATAAAGAACGTGGTCAGCTGCAGGAAGCAAT
TGAACATTATCGTCATGCACTGCGTCTGAAACCGGATTTTATTGATGGCTATATTAATCTGGCAGCAGCA
CTGGTTGCAGCCGGTGATATGGAAGGTGCAGTTCAGGCATATGTTAGCGCACTGCAGTATAATCCGGATC
TGTATTGTGTTCGTAGTGATCTGGGTAATCTGCTGAAAGCACTGGGTCGTCTGGAAGAAGCAAAAGCCTG
TTATCTGAAAGCAATTGAAACCCAGCCGAATTTTGCAGTTGCATGGTCAAATCTGGGTTGCGTTTTTAAT
GCACAGGGTGAAATTTGGCTGGCCATTCATCATTTTGAAAAAGCAGTTACCCTGGATCCGAATTTTCTGG
ATGCATATATTAATCTGGGCAATGTGCTGAAAGAAGCCCGTATTTTTGATCGTGCAGTTGCAGCATATCT
GCGTGCACTGAGCCTGAGCCCGAATCATGCAGTTGTTCATGGTAATCTGGCCTGCGTTTATTATGAACAG
GGTCTGATTGATCTGGCCATTGATACCTATCGTCGTGCAATTGAACTGCAGCCGCATTTTCCGGATGCCT
ATTGCAATCTGGCAAATGCACTGAAAGAAAAAGGTAGCGTTGCAGAAGCAGAAGATTGTTATAATACCGC
ACTGCGCCTGTGTCCGACCCATGCAGATAGCCTGAATAATCTGGCCAATATTAAACGCGAACAGGGCAAT
ATTGAAGAAGCAGTTCGTCTGTATCGTAAAGCCCTGGAAGTTTTTCCGGAATTTGCAGCAGCCCATAGTA
ATCTGGCAAGCGTTCTGCAGCAGCAGGGTAAACTGCAGGAAGCCCTGATGCATTATAAAGAAGCAATTCG
TATTAGCCCGACCTTTGCAGATGCCTATAGTAATATGGGTAATACCCTGAAAGAAATGCAGGATGTTCAG
GGTGCACTGCAGTGTTATACCCGTGCAATTCAGATTAATCCGGCATTTGCAGATGCACATTCAAATCTGG
CCAGCATTCATAAAGATAGCGGTAATATTCCGGAAGCCATTGCAAGCTATCGTACCGCACTGAAACTGAA
ACCGGATTTTCCGGACGCATATTGTAATCTGGCCCATTGTCTGCAGATTGTTTGTGATTGGACCGATTAT
GATGAACGCATGAAAAAACTGGTTAGCATTGTTGCAGATCAGCTGGAAAAAAATCGTCTGCCGAGCGTTC
ATCCGCATCATAGCATGCTGTATCCGCTGAGCCATGGTTTTCGTAAAGCAATTGCCGAACGTCATGGCAA
TCTGTGTCTGGATAAAATTAATGTGCTGCATAAACCGCCGTATGAACATCCGAAAGATCTGAAACTGAGT
GATGGTCGTCTGCGTGTTGGTTATGTTAGCAGCGATTTTGGTAATCATCCGACCAGCCATCTGATGCAGA
GCATTCCGGGTATGCATAATCCGGATAAATTTGAAGTTTTTTGCTATGCCCTGAGTCCGGATGATGGCAC
CAATTTTCGTGTTAAAGTTATGGCAGAAGCCAATCATTTTATTGATCTGAGCCAGATTCCGTGCAATGGT
AAAGCAGCAGATCGTATTCATCAGGATGGTATTCATATTCTGGTGAATATGAATGGCTATACCAAAGGTG
CACGCAATGAACTGTTTGCACTGCGTCCGGCACCGATTCAGGCAATGTGGCTGGGTTATCCGGGTACAAG
CGGTGCACTGTTTATGGATTATATTATTACCGATCAGGAAACCAGTCCGGCAGAAGTTGCAGAACAGTAT
AGCGAAAAACTGGCCTATATGCCGCATACCTTTTTTATTGGTGATCATGCCAATATGTTTCCGCATCTGA
AAAAAAAAGCCGTGATTGATTTTAAAAGCAATGGCCATATTTATGATAATCGCATTGTGCTGAATGGCAT
TGATCTGAAAGCATTTCTGGATAGCCTGCCGGATGTTAAAATTGTGAAAATGAAATGTCCGGATGGTGGC
GATAATGCAGATAGCAGCAATACAGCACTGAATATGCCGGTTATTCCGATGAATACCATTGCCGAAGCAG
TGATTGAAATGATTAATCGTGGTCAGATTCAGATTACCATTAATGGCTTTAGCATTAGCAATGGTCTGGC
AACCACACAGATTAATAATAAAGCAGCAACCGGTGAAGAAGTTCCGCGTACCATTATTGTTACCACCCGT
AGCCAGTATGGTCTGCCGGAAGATGCAATTGTTTATTGCAATTTTAATCAGCTGTATAAAATTGATCCGA
GCACCCTGCAGATGTGGGCAAATATTCTGAAACGTGTTCCGAATAGCGTTCTGTGGCTGCTGCGTTTTCC
GGCAGTTGGTGAACCGAATATTCAGCAGTATGCACAGAATATGGGTCTGCCGCAGAATCGCATTATTTTT
AGTCCGGTTGCACCGAAAGAAGAACATGTTCGTCGCGGTCAGCTGGCAGATGTTTGTCTGGATACACCGC
TGTGTAATGGTCATACCACCGGTATGGATGTTCTGTGGGCAGGCACCCCGATGGTTACCATGCCGGGTGA
AACCCTGGCAAGCCGTGTTGCAGCAAGCCAGCTGACCTGTCTGGGTTGTCTGGAACTGATTGCAAAAAAT
CGTCAGGAATATGAAGATATTGCCGTTAAACTGGGCACCGATCTGGAATATCTGAAAAAAGTTCGTGGCA
AAGTTTGGAAACAGCGTATTAGCAGTCCGCTGTTTAATACCAAACAGTATACCATGGAACTGGAACGTCT
GTATCTGCAGATGTGGGAACATTATGCAGCAGGTAATAAACCGGATCATATGATTAAACCGGTTGAAGTT
ACCGAAAGCGCCTAAAAGCTTGCGGCCGCACTCGAGCACCACCACCACCACCACCACCACTAATTGATTA
ATACCTAGGCTGCTAAACAAAGCCCGAAAGGAAGCTGAGTTGGCTGCTGCCACCGCTGAGCAATAACTAG
CATAACCCCTTGGGGCCTCTAAACGGGTCTTGAGGGGTTTTTTGCTGAAAGGAGGAACTATATCCGGAT
Features (pLannotate 1.2.2; 19 found; start..end, strand, type, name):
     12..440     +  rep_origin     f1 ori (sequence partly withheld): f1 bacteriophage origin of replication; arrow indicates direction of (+) strand synthesis
    493..550     +  promoter       AmpR promoter (fragment): bla
    559..1374    -  CDS            KanR: aminoglycoside phosphotransferase; aph(3')-Ia; confers resistance to kanamycin in bacteria or G418 (Geneticin®) in eukaryotes
   1496..2084    +  rep_origin     ori: high-copy-number ColE1/pMB1/pBR322/pUC origin of replication
   2270..2409    -  misc_feature   bom: basis of mobility region from pBR322
   2511..2702    -  CDS            rop: Rop protein, which maintains plasmids at low copy number; rop
   2719..3099    +  CDS            YPB1_ECOLX: Protein predicted: Swiss-Prot protein existence level 4. From Escherichia coli.
   3171..3462    -  CDS            TcR (fragment): tetracycline efflux protein; tet; confers resistance to tetracycline
   3477..3498    -  protein_bind   CAP binding site: CAP binding activates transcription in the presence of cAMP. E. coli catabolite activator protein
   3511..4593    -  CDS            lacI: lac repressor; lacI; The lac repressor binds to the lac operator to inhibit transcription in E. coli. This inhibition can be relieved by adding lactose or isopropyl-β-D-thiogalactopyranoside (IPTG).
   4594..4671    -  promoter       lacI promoter: lacI
   4679..4958    -  CDS            TcR (fragment): tetracycline efflux protein; tet; confers resistance to tetracycline
   4980..4998    +  promoter       T7 promoter: promoter for bacteriophage T7 RNA polymerase
   4999..5023    +  protein_bind   lac operator: The lac repressor binds to the lac operator to inhibit transcription in E. coli. This inhibition can be relieved by adding lactose or isopropyl-β-D-thiogalactopyranoside (IPTG). lac repressor encoded by lacI
   5038..5060    +  RBS            RBS: efficient ribosome binding site from bacteriophage T7 gene 10 (Olins and Rangwala, 1989)
   5089..8193    +  CDS            Ogt: OGT1_RAT - Experimental evidence at protein level: Swiss-Prot protein existence level 1. Catalyzes the transfer of a single N-acetylglucosamine from UDP-GlcNAc to a serine or threonine residue in cytoplasmic and nuclear proteins resulting in their modification with a beta-linked N- acetylglucosamine (O-GlcNAc) (PubMed:24995978, PubMed:10542233). Has 3 distinct KM values for UDP-GlcNAc; GlcNAc concentration modulates its affinity for different substrates (PubMed:10542233). Glycosylates a large and diverse number of proteins including histone H2B, AKT1, EZH2, PFKL, KMT2E/MLL5, MAPT/TAU and HCFC1
   8218..8241    +  CDS            9xHis (fragment): 9xHis affinity tag
   8267..8310    +  CDS            SET1 (fragment): solubility-enhancement tag derived from T7 phage gene 10B
   8318..8365    +  terminator     T7 terminator: transcription terminator for bacteriophage T7 RNA polymerase
