[The description below was written by a language model from this plasmid's Addgene catalogue record and pLannotate feature annotations shown in this document.]
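Description:
pET24a-ncOGT-FL is a bacterial expression plasmid built on the pET24a backbone for producing full-length human nucleocytoplasmic O-GlcNAc transferase (ncOGT) in E. coli. It is maintained through a ColE1/pBR322-type origin, and the annotation also shows the bom and rop elements of that replicon; the catalogue lists the plasmid as high copy. Selection is by kanamycin via an aph(3')-Ia aminoglycoside phosphotransferase gene. An f1 phage origin is also present. The short tetracycline-resistance and AmpR promoter fragments in the annotation appear to be backbone remnants, not functional markers.

The payload is a roughly 3.1 kb OGT coding sequence, codon-optimized for E. coli and inserted by Gibson assembly. It sits downstream of a T7 promoter, a lac operator and the T7 gene 10 ribosome binding site, and is followed by the T7 terminator. A lacI gene with its own promoter supplies lac repressor, so transcription depends on T7 RNA polymerase in the host and is held off until induced with IPTG or lactose. The annotation tool matched the insert to the rat OGT protein entry, which presumably reflects the close similarity of the orthologues, since the catalogue gives the species as human.

The catalogue describes a 6x His tag at the N-terminus of the insert. The feature table does not annotate it, although there is a short unannotated gap between the ribosome binding site and the OGT match. The table does flag a His-tag fragment downstream of the OGT region, probably the vector's own C-terminal tag sequence; the record does not show whether it is translated. The sequenced record is 8,390 nt, slightly larger than the listed 8,345 bp. The plasmid's stated use is recombinant expression of OGT, and the His tag would allow affinity purification.
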