Addgene plasmid #190821: pET24a-ncOGT-FL
Purpose: For expression of full-length human ncOGT in E.coli. The ncOGT is 6x His-tagged on its N-terminus and codon-optimized for E.coli.
Depositing lab: Gerald Hart. Depositing organization: University of Georgia. Publication: Dual-specificity RNA aptamers enable manipulation of target-specific O-GlcNAcylation and unveil functions of O-GlcNAc on beta-catenin. Zhu Y, Hart GW. Cell. 2022 Dec 30:S0092-8674(22)01529-X. doi: 10.1016/j.cell.2022.12.016. PubMed 36626902.
Backbone
  Vector backbone: pET24a
  Total vector size (bp): 8345
  Vector type: Bacterial Expression
Growth in bacteria
  Bacterial resistance: Kanamycin, 50 μg/mL
  Growth temperature: 37°C
  Growth strain: DH5alpha
  Copy number: High Copy
Gene/Insert
  Gene/Insert name: O-GlcNAc Transferase
  Species: H. sapiens (human)
  Insert size (bp): 3105
  Mutation: Codon optimized for expression in E.coli
  Entrez Gene: OGT (a.k.a. HINCUT-1, HRNT1, MRX106, O-GLCNAC, OGT1, XLID106)
  Promoter: T7
  Tag / fusion protein: 6x His (N terminal on insert)
  Cloning method: Gibson Cloning
  Sequencing primers: 5′ T7; 3′ T7-term
Terms and licenses: Academic/Nonprofit Terms; Industry Terms
How to cite: pET24a-ncOGT-FL was a gift from Gerald Hart (Addgene plasmid # 190821 ; http://n2t.net/addgene:190821 ; RRID:Addgene_190821)
